>Addgene plasmid #112154 | mCherry-SH3(5R) | addgene full sequence | sequence record 236124 | Addgene NGS Result
CGTTACATAACTTACGGTAAATGGCCCGCCTGGCTGACCGCCCAACGACCCCCGCCCATTGACGTCAATA
ATGACGTATGTTCCCATAGTAACGCCAATAGGGACTTTCCATTGACGTCAATGGGTGGAGTATTTACGGT
AAACTGCCCACTTGGCAGTACATCAAGTGTATCATATGCCAAGTACGCCCCCTATTGACGTCAATGACGG
TAAATGGCCCGCCTGGCATTATGCCCAGTACATGACCTTATGGGACTTTCCTACTTGGCAGTACATCTAC
GTATTAGTCATCGCTATTACCATGGTGATGCGGTTTTGGCAGTACATCAATGGGCGTGGATAGCGGTTTG
ACTCACGGGGATTTCCAAGTCTCCACCCCATTGACGTCAATGGGAGTTTGTTTTGGCACCAAAATCAACG
GGACTTTCCAAAATGTCGTAACAACTCCGCCCCATTGACGCAAATGGGCGGTAGGCGTGTACGGTGGGAG
GTCTATATAAGCAGAGCTGGTTTAGTGAACCGTCAGATCCGCTAGCGCTACCGGACTCAGATCTCGAGCT
CAAGCTTCGAATTCTGGGCCATATGGACCTCAACATGCCCGCTTATGTGAAATTTAACTACATGGCTGAG
AGAGAGGATGAATTATCATTGATAAAGGGGACAAAGGTGATCGTCATGGAGAAAAGCAGTGATGGGTGGT
GGCGTGGTAGCTACAATGGACAAGTTGGATGGTTCCCTTCAAACTATGTAACTGAAGAAGGTGACAGTCC
TTTGGCGTCTGGTGCGGGTGGTTCTGAAGGTGGTGGTTCTGAAGGTGGTACCTCTGGTGCGACCGACCTC
AACATGCCCGCTTATGTGAAATTTAACTACATGGCTGAGAGAGAGGATGAATTATCATTGATAAAGGGGA
CAAAGGTGATCGTCATGGAGAAAAGCAGTGATGGGTGGTGGCGTGGTAGCTACAATGGACAAGTTGGATG
GTTCCCTTCAAACTATGTAACTGAAGAAGGTGACAGTCCTTTGGCATCCGGAGCAGGAGGCTCCGAAGGA
GGAGGCTCCGAGGGAGGAACATCCGGAGCAACACATATGGACCTCAACATGCCCGCTTATGTGAAATTTA
ACTACATGGCTGAGAGAGAGGATGAATTATCATTGATAAAGGGGACAAAGGTGATCGTCATGGAGAAAAG
CAGTGATGGGTGGTGGCGTGGTAGCTACAATGGACAAGTTGGATGGTTCCCTTCAAACTATGTAACTGAA
GAAGGTGACAGTCCTTTGGCGTCTGGTGCGGGTGGTTCTGAAGGTGGTGGTTCTGAAGGTGGTACCTCTG
GTGCGACCGACCTCAACATGCCCGCTTATGTGAAATTTAACTACATGGCTGAGAGAGAGGATGAATTATC
ATTGATAAAGGGGACAAAGGTGATCGTCATGGAGAAAAGCAGTGATGGGTGGTGGCGTGGTAGCTACAAT
GGACAAGTTGGATGGTTCCCTTCAAACTATGTAACTGAAGAAGGTGACAGTCCTTTGGCATCCGGAGCAG
GAGGCTCCGAAGGAGGAGGCTCCGAGGGAGGAACATCCGGAGCAACAGACCTCAACATGCCCGCTTATGT
GAAATTTAACTACATGGCTGAGAGAGAGGATGAATTATCATTGATAAAGGGGACAAAGGTGATCGTCATG
GAGAAAAGCAGTGATGGGTGGTGGCGTGGTAGCTACAATGGACAAGTTGGATGGTTCCCTTCAAACTATG
TAACTGAAGAAGGTGACAGTCCTTTGGGACGGGATCCACCGGTCGCCACCATGGTGAGCAAGGGCGAGGA
GGACAACATGGCCATCATCAAGGAGTTCATGCGCTTCAAGGTGCACATGGAGGGCTCCGTGAACGGCCAC
GAGTTCGAGATCGAGGGCGAGGGCGAGGGCCGCCCCTACGAGGGCACCCAGACCGCCAAGCTGAAGGTGA
CCAAGGGCGGCCCCCTGCCCTTCGCCTGGGACATCCTGTCCCCTCAGTTCATGTACGGCTCCAAGGCCTA
CGTGAAGCACCCCGCCGACATCCCCGACTACTTGAAGCTGTCCTTCCCCGAGGGCTTCAAGTGGGAGCGC
GTGATGAACTTCGAGGACGGCGGCGTGGTGACCGTGACCCAGGACTCCTCCCTGCAGGACGGCGAGTTCA
TCTACAAGGTGAAGCTGCGCGGCACCAACTTCCCCTCCGACGGCCCCGTAATGCAGAAGAAGACCATGGG
CTGGGAGGCCTCCTCCGAGCGGATGTACCCCGAGGACGGCGCCCTGAAGGGCGAGATCAAGCAGAGGCTG
AAGCTGAAGGACGGCGGCCACTACGACGCCGAGGTCAAGACCACCTACAAGGCCAAGAAGCCCGTGCAGC
TGCCCGGCGCCTACAACGTCAACATCAAGCTGGACATCACCTCCCACAACGAGGACTACACCATCGTGGA
ACAGTACGAGCGCGCCGAGGGCCGCCACTCCACCGGCGGCATGGACGAGCTGTACAAGTAAAGCGGCCGC
GACTCTAGATCATAATCAGCCATACCACATTTGTAGAGGTTTTACTTGCTTTAAAAAACCTCCCACACCT
CCCCCTGAACCTGAAACATAAAATGAATGCAATTGTTGTTGTTAACTTGTTTATTGCAGCTTATAATGGT
TACAAATAAAGCAATAGCATCACAAATTTCACAAATAAAGCATTTTTTTCACTGCATTCTAGTTGTGGTT
TGTCCAAACTCATCAATGTATCTTAAGGCGTAAATTGTAAGCGTTAATATTTTGTTAAAATTCGCGTTAA
ATTTTTGTTAAATCAGCTCATTTTTTAACCAATAGGCCGAAATCGGCAAAATCCCTTATAAATCAAAAGA
ATAGACCGAGATAGGGT
[37 nt withheld, positions 2888-2924]
AAAGAACGTGGACTCCAACGTCAAAGG
[49 nt withheld, positions 2952-3000]
T
[91 nt withheld, positions 3002-3092]
G
[124 nt withheld, positions 3094-3217]
CAGGTGGCACTTTTCGGGGAAATGTGCGCGGAACCCCTATTTGTTTATTTTTCTAAATACATTCAAATAT
GTATCCGCTCATGAGACAATAACCCTGATAAATGCTTCAATAATATTGAAAAAGGAAGAGTCCTGAGGCG
GAAAGAACCAGCTGTGGAATGTGTGTCAGTTAGGGTGTGGAAAGTCCCCAGGCTCCCCAGCAGGCAGAAG
TATGCAAAGCATGCATCTCAATTAGTCAGCAACCAGGTGTGGAAAGTCCCCAGGCTCCCCAGCAGGCAGA
AGTATGCAAAGCATGCATCTCAATTAGTCAGCAACCATAGTCCCGCCCCTAACTCCGCCCATCCCGCCCC
TAACTCCGCCCAGTTCCGCCCATTCTCCGCCCCATGGCTGACTAATTTTTTTTATTTATGCAGAGGCCGA
GGCCGCCTCGGCCTCTGAGCTATTCCAGAAGTAGTGAGGAGGCTTTTTTGGAGGCCTAGGCTTTTGCAAA
GATCGATCAAGAGACAGGATGAGGATCGTTTCGCATGATTGAACAAGATGGATTGCACGCAGGTTCTCCG
GCCGCTTGGGTGGAGAGGCTATTCGGCTATGACTGGGCACAACAGACAATCGGCTGCTCTGATGCCGCCG
TGTTCCGGCTGTCAGCGCAGGGGCGCCCGGTTCTTTTTGTCAAGACCGACCTGTCCGGTGCCCTGAATGA
ACTGCAAGACGAGGCAGCGCGGCTATCGTGGCTGGCCACGACGGGCGTTCCTTGCGCAGCTGTGCTCGAC
GTTGTCACTGAAGCGGGAAGGGACTGGCTGCTATTGGGCGAAGTGCCGGGGCAGGATCTCCTGTCATCTC
ACCTTGCTCCTGCCGAGAAAGTATCCATCATGGCTGATGCAATGCGGCGGCTGCATACGCTTGATCCGGC
TACCTGCCCATTCGACCACCAAGCGAAACATCGCATCGAGCGAGCACGTACTCGGATGGAAGCCGGTCTT
GTCGATCAGGATGATCTGGACGAAGAGCATCAGGGGCTCGCGCCAGCCGAACTGTTCGCCAGGCTCAAGG
CGAGCATGCCCGACGGCGAGGATCTCGTCGTGACCCATGGCGATGCCTGCTTGCCGAATATCATGGTGGA
AAATGGCCGCTTTTCTGGATTCATCGACTGTGGCCGGCTGGGTGTGGCGGACCGCTATCAGGACATAGCG
TTGGCTACCCGTGATATTGCTGAAGAGCTTGGCGGCGAATGGGCTGACCGCTTCCTCGTGCTTTACGGTA
TCGCCGCTCCCGATTCGCAGCGCATCGCCTTCTATCGCCTTCTTGACGAGTTCTTCTGAGCGGGACTCTG
GGGTTCGAAATGACCGACCAAGCGACGCCCAACCTGCCATCACGAGATTTCGATTCCACCGCCGCCTTCT
ATGAAAGGTTGGGCTTCGGAATCGTTTTCCGGGACGCCGGCTGGATGATCCTCCAGCGCGGGGATCTCAT
GCTGGAGTTCTTCGCCCACCCTAGGGGGAGGCTAACTGAAACACGGAAGGAGACAATACCGGAAGGAACC
CGCGCTATGACGGCAATAAAAAGACAGAATAAAACGCACGGTGTTGGGTCGTTTGTTCATAAACGCGGGG
TTCGGTCCCAGGGCTGGCACTCTGTCGATACCCCACCGAGACCCCATTGGGGCCAATACGCCCGCGTTTC
TTCCTTTTCCCCACCCCACCCCCCAAGTTCGGGTGAAGGCCCAGGGCTCGCAGCCAACGTCGGGGCGGCA
GGCCCTGCCATAGCCTCAGGTTACTCATATATACTTTAGATTGATTTAAAACTTCATTTTTAATTTAAAA
GGATCTAGGTGAAGATCCTTTTTGATAATCTCATGACCAAAATCCCTTAACGTGAGTTTTCGTTCCACTG
AGCGTCAGACCCCGTAGAAAAGATCAAAGGATCTTCTTGAGATCCTTTTTTTCTGCGCGTAATCTGCTGC
TTGCAAACAAAAAAACCACCGCTACCAGCGGTGGTTTGTTTGCCGGATCAAGAGCTACCAACTCTTTTTC
CGAAGGTAACTGGCTTCAGCAGAGCGCAGATACCAAATACTGTTCTTCTAGTGTAGCCGTAGTTAGGCCA
CCACTTCAAGAACTCTGTAGCACCGCCTACATACCTCGCTCTGCTAATCCTGTTACCAGTGGCTGCTGCC
AGTGGCGATAAGTCGTGTCTTACCGGGTTGGACTCAAGACGATAGTTACCGGATAAGGCGCAGCGGTCGG
GCTGAACGGGGGGTTCGTGCACACAGCCCAGCTTGGAGCGAACGACCTACACCGAACTGAGATACCTACA
GCGTGAGCTATGAGAAAGCGCCACGCTTCCCGAAGGGAGAAAGGCGGACAGGTATCCGGTAAGCGGCAGG
GTCGGAACAGGAGAGCGCACGAGGGAGCTTCCAGGGGGAAACGCCTGGTATCTTTATAGTCCTGTCGGGT
TTCGCCACCTCTGACTTGAGCGTCGATTTTTGTGATGCTCGTCAGGGGGGCGGAGCCTATGGAAAAACGC
CAGCAACGCGGCCTTTTTACGGTTCCTGGCCTTTTGCTGGCCTTTTGCTCACATGTTCTTTCCTGCGTTA
TCCCCTGATTCTGTGGATAACCGTATTACCGCCATGCATTAGTTATTAATAGTAATCAATTACGGGGTCA
TTAGTTCATAGCCCATATATGGAGTTCCG
Features (pLannotate 1.2.2; 16 found; start..end, strand, type, name):
      1..304     +  enhancer       CMV enhancer: human cytomegalovirus immediate early enhancer
    305..508     +  promoter       CMV promoter: human cytomegalovirus (CMV) immediate early promoter
    531..576     +  misc_feature   MCS (fragment): multiple cloning site
   1603..1761    +  CDS            Vav3 (fragment): VAV3_MOUSE - Experimental evidence at protein level: Swiss-Prot protein existence level 1. Exchange factor for GTP-binding proteins RhoA, RhoG and, to a lesser extent, Rac1. Binds physically to the nucleotide-free states of those GTPases (By similarity). Plays an important role in angiogenesis. Its recruitment by phosphorylated EPHA2 is critical for EFNA1-induced RAC1 GTPase activation and vascular endothelial cell migration and assembly. May be important for integrin-mediated signaling, at least in some cell types. In osteoclasts, along with SYK tyrosine kinase, required for signaling through
   1801..2508    +  CDS            mCherry: mCherry is a basic (constitutively fluorescent) red fluorescent protein published in 2004, derived from Discosoma sp.. It is reported to be a very rapidly-maturing monomer with low acid sensitivity.
   2528..2611    +  CDS            large T antigen (fragment): large T antigen from SV40 (simian virus 40)
   2634..2755    +  polyA_signal   SV40 poly(A) signal: SV40 polyadenylation signal
   2789..3217    -  rep_origin     f1 ori (sequence partly withheld): f1 bacteriophage origin of replication; arrow indicates direction of (+) strand synthesis
   3244..3348    +  promoter       AmpR promoter: bla
   3350..3707    +  promoter       SV40 promoter: SV40 enhancer and early promoter
   3742..4536    +  CDS            NeoR/KanR: aminoglycoside phosphotransferase from Tn5; aph(3')-II (or nptII); confers resistance to neomycin, kanamycin, and G418 (Geneticin®)
   4557..4709    +  CDS            ble (fragment): BLE_KLEPN - Experimental evidence at protein level: Swiss-Prot protein existence level 1. Binding protein with a strong affinity to the bleomycin family of antibiotics. Binds to CL990; an antimitotic-antibiotic compound. From Klebsiella pneumoniae.
   4768..4815    +  polyA_signal   HSV TK poly(A) signal: herpes simplex virus thymidine kinase polyadenylation signal (Cole and Stacy, 1985)
   4906..4922    -  polyA_signal   bGH poly(A) signal (fragment): bovine growth hormone polyadenylation signal
   5144..5732    +  rep_origin     ori: high-copy-number ColE1/pMB1/pBR322/pUC origin of replication
   5847..5906    +  enhancer       CMV enhancer (fragment): human cytomegalovirus immediate early enhancer
