[The description below was written by a language model from this plasmid's Addgene catalogue record and pLannotate feature annotations shown in this document.]
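Description:
mCherry-SH3(5R) is a mammalian expression plasmid built on the Clontech pmCherry-N1 backbone, about 5.9 kb in total. It is propagated in E. coli through a high-copy ColE1/pUC-type origin and also carries an f1 phage origin. A single NeoR/KanR (Tn5 aminoglycoside phosphotransferase) cassette serves both hosts: a bacterial bla-type promoter drives it for kanamycin selection, and the SV40 enhancer/early promoter drives it in mammalian cells for G418 selection, with an HSV TK polyadenylation signal downstream. The depositor notes that it is unknown whether the backbone was modified and that the stated backbone size is an estimate.

The payload is an insert of about 1.2 kb cloned between the EcoRI and BamHI sites of the multiple cloning site, encoding five tandem copies of the second SH3 domain of human NCK1 (Nck adaptor protein 1), with the repeats separated by flexible glycine/serine-rich linkers according to the depositor's protein sequence. No other part of Nck1 is present. The repeat array is fused in frame at its C-terminus to mCherry, a monomeric red fluorescent protein. The fusion is transcribed from the CMV immediate early enhancer/promoter and terminated by the SV40 poly(A) signal. The automated annotation does not label the insert as Nck1. Its only hit in that region is a short "Vav3 fragment", which most likely reflects similarity between SH3 domains rather than any Vav3 sequence. The small large T antigen, ble and bGH fragments are probably also backbone remnants or annotation artefacts.

The associated publication concerns phase transitions in the assembly of multivalent signalling proteins. This fits use of the construct to express a fluorescently trackable pentavalent SH3 scaffold in mammalian cells.
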