Addgene plasmid #112154: mCherry-SH3(5R)
Purpose: Mammalian expression plasmid for SH3-5R in a vector expressing mCherry.
Depositing lab: Michael Rosen. Depositing organization: University of Texas Southwestern Medical Center. Publication: Phase transitions in the assembly of multivalent signalling proteins. Li P, Banjade S, Cheng HC, Kim S, Chen B, Guo L, Llaguno M, Hollingsworth JV, King DS, Banani SF, Russo PS, Jiang QX, Nixon BT, Rosen MK. Nature. 2012 Mar 7;483(7389):336-40. doi: 10.1038/nature10879. PubMed 22398450.
Backbone
  Vector backbone: pmCherry-N1
  Backbone manufacturer: Clontech
  Backbone size w/o insert (bp): 4700
  Total vector size (bp): 5906
  Modifications to backbone: unknown if there are any modifications to backbone. size is an estimate
  Vector type: Mammalian Expression
  Selectable markers: Neomycin (select with G418)
Growth in bacteria
  Bacterial resistance: Kanamycin, 50 μg/mL
  Growth temperature: 37°C
  Growth strain: DH5alpha
  Copy number: Unknown
Gene/Insert
  Gene/Insert name: SH3-5R (alt name: 5 repeats of second SH3 domain of Nck1 (Nck adaptor protein 1))
  Species: H. sapiens (human)
  Insert size (bp): 1208
  Mutation: only the second SH3 domain is expressed in this construct
  GenBank ID: NM_001190796.2
  Entrez Gene: NCK1 (a.k.a. NCK, NCKalpha, nck-1)
  Promoter: CMV
  Cloning method: Restriction Enzyme; 5′ cloning site EcoRI (not destroyed); 3′ cloning site BamHI (not destroyed)
  Sequencing primers: 5′ EGFP-N Sequencing Primer (CMV forward primer): 5'-CGCAAATGGGCGGTAGGCGTG-3'; 3′ mCherry-R: 5'-TTGGTCACCTTCAGCTTGG-3'
Terms and licenses: Academic/Nonprofit Terms; Industry Terms: Not Available to Industry
Depositor comments: protein sequence: HMDLNMPAYVKFNYMAEREDELSLIKGTKVIVMEKSSDGWWRGSYNGQVGWFPSNYVTEEGDSPLASGAGGSEGGGSEGGTSGATDLNMPAYVKFNYMAEREDELSLIKGTKVIVMEKSSDGWWRGSYNGQVGWFPSNYVTEEGDSPLASGAGGSEGGGSEGGTSGATHMDLNMPAYVKFNYMAEREDELSLIKGTKVIVMEKSSDGWWRGSYNGQVGWFPSNYVTEEGDSPLASGAGGSEGGGSEGGTSGATDLNMPAYVKFNYMAEREDELSLIKGTKVIVMEKSSDGWWRGSYNGQVGWFPSNYVTEEGDSPLASGAGGSEGGGSEGGTSGATDLNMPAYVKFNYMAEREDELSLIKGTKVIVMEKSSDGWWRGSYNGQVGWFPSNYVTEEGDSPLGRDPPVAT (-mCherry)
How to cite: mCherry-SH3(5R) was a gift from Michael Rosen (Addgene plasmid # 112154 ; http://n2t.net/addgene:112154 ; RRID:Addgene_112154)
