>Addgene plasmid #112154 | mCherry-SH3(5R) | depositor partial sequence | sequence record 232415 | Insert Sequence
GAATTCTGGGCCATATGGACCTCAACATGCCCGCTTATGTGAAATTTAACTACATGGCTGAGAGAGAGGA
TGAATTATCATTGATAAAGGGGACAAAGGTGATCGTCATGGAGAAAAGCAGTGATGGGTGGTGGCGTGGT
AGCTACAATGGACAAGTTGGATGGTTCCCTTCAAACTATGTAACTGAAGAAGGTGACAGTCCTTTGGCGT
CTGGTGCGGGTGGTTCTGAAGGTGGTGGTTCTGAAGGTGGTACCTCTGGTGCGACCGACCTCAACATGCC
CGCTTATGTGAAATTTAACTACATGGCTGAGAGAGAGGATGAATTATCATTGATAAAGGGGACAAAGGTG
ATCGTCATGGAGAAAAGCAGTGATGGGTGGTGGCGTGGTAGCTACAATGGACAAGTTGGATGGTTCCCTT
CAAACTATGTAACTGAAGAAGGTGACAGTCCTTTGGCATCCGGAGCAGGAGGCTCCGAAGGAGGAGGCTC
CGAGGGAGGAACATCCGGAGCAACACATATGGACCTCAACATGCCCGCTTATGTGAAATTTAACTACATG
GCTGAGAGAGAGGATGAATTATCATTGATAAAGGGGACAAAGGTGATCGTCATGGAGAAAAGCAGTGATG
GGTGGTGGCGTGGTAGCTACAATGGACAAGTTGGATGGTTCCCTTCAAACTATGTAACTGAAGAAGGTGA
CAGTCCTTTGGCGTCTGGTGCGGGTGGTTCTGAAGGTGGTGGTTCTGAAGGTGGTACCTCTGGTGCGACC
GACCTCAACATGCCCGCTTATGTGAAATTTAACTACATGGCTGAGAGAGAGGATGAATTATCATTGATAA
AGGGGACAAAGGTGATCGTCATGGAGAAAAGCAGTGATGGGTGGTGGCGTGGTAGCTACAATGGACAAGT
TGGATGGTTCCCTTCAAACTATGTAACTGAAGAAGGTGACAGTCCTTTGGCATCCGGAGCAGGAGGCTCC
GAAGGAGGAGGCTCCGAGGGAGGAACATCCGGAGCAACAGACCTCAACATGCCCGCTTATGTGAAATTTA
ACTACATGGCTGAGAGAGAGGATGAATTATCATTGATAAAGGGGACAAAGGTGATCGTCATGGAGAAAAG
CAGTGATGGGTGGTGGCGTGGTAGCTACAATGGACAAGTTGGATGGTTCCCTTCAAACTATGTAACTGAA
GAAGGTGACAGTCCTTTGGGACGGGATCC
